Addgene plasmid #121760: IZ702: pMVP (L3-L2) myc epitope tag + WPRE
Purpose: pMVP L3-L2 entry plasmid, contains myc epitope tag + WPRE for 3- or 4-component MultiSite Gateway Pro assembly. Allows C-term epitope fusion to a gene of interest in lentivirus vectors.
Depositing lab: Christopher Newgard. Depositing organization: Duke University. Publication: Creation of versatile cloning platforms for transgene expression and dCas9-based epigenome editing. Haldeman JM, Conway AE, Arlotto ME, Slentz DH, Muoio DM, Becker TC, Newgard CB. Nucleic Acids Res. 2018 Dec 27. pii: 5264291. doi: 10.1093/nar/gky1286. PubMed 30590691.
Backbone
  Vector backbone: pDONR221 P3-P2
  Backbone manufacturer: Invitrogen
  Backbone size w/o insert (bp): 2555
  Vector type: Synthetic Biology ; pMVP Gateway Entry Plasmid
Growth in bacteria
  Bacterial resistance: Kanamycin, 50 μg/mL
  Growth temperature: 37°C
  Growth strain: DH5alpha
  Copy number: High Copy
Gene/Insert
  Gene/Insert name: myc epitope tag + WPRE
  Species: Synthetic
  Insert size (bp): 704
  Cloning method: Gateway Cloning
  Sequencing primers: 5′ M13F; 3′ M13R
Terms and licenses: Academic/Nonprofit Terms; Industry Terms: Not Available to Industry
How to cite: IZ702: pMVP (L3-L2) myc epitope tag + WPRE was a gift from Christopher Newgard (Addgene plasmid # 121760 ; http://n2t.net/addgene:121760 ; RRID:Addgene_121760)
