[The description below was written by a language model from this plasmid's Addgene catalogue record and pLannotate feature annotations shown in this document.]
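Description:
IZ702: pMVP (L3-L2) myc epitope tag + WPRE is a Gateway entry plasmid from the pMVP modular cloning platform, built on the Invitrogen pDONR221 P3-P2 backbone. It is a small (about 3.3 kb) bacterial plasmid that replicates from a high-copy ColE1/pUC-type origin and is selected with kanamycin through an aminoglycoside phosphotransferase (KanR) gene. Typical pDONR backbone elements are annotated around the cloning site: rrnB T1 and T2 transcription terminators upstream, which shield the insert from read-through transcription in E. coli, a T7 promoter downstream, and short residual lacI and lacZα fragments that have no functional role here.

The roughly 700 bp synthetic insert lies between attL3 and attL2 recombination sites and consists of a myc epitope tag followed by the woodchuck hepatitis virus posttranscriptional regulatory element (WPRE). The feature table annotates the WPRE but not the myc tag itself, which presumably occupies the short unannotated stretch between attL3 and the WPRE. The plasmid carries no promoter or gene of interest of its own. Instead it serves as the terminal module in 3- or 4-component MultiSite Gateway Pro LR reactions, where its attL3/attL2 ends dictate its position and orientation relative to the other entry clones and the destination vector. In the assembled product, the myc tag is fused in frame to the C-terminus of the upstream gene of interest for antibody-based detection or purification. The WPRE sits in the 3′ untranslated region, where it enhances transcript stability and expression. According to the record, this module is intended for assemblies into lentiviral vectors.
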