Features (pLannotate 1.2.2; 10 found; start..end, strand, type, name):
    121..213     +  CDS            lacI (fragment): lac repressor; lacI; The lac repressor binds to the lac operator to inhibit transcription in E. coli. This inhibition can be relieved by adding lactose or isopropyl-β-D-thiogalactopyranoside (IPTG).
    268..295     -  terminator     rrnB T2 terminator: transcription terminator T2 from the E. coli rrnB gene
    427..470     +  terminator     rrnB T1 terminator: Escherichia coli rrnB; transcription terminator T1 from the E. coli rrnB gene
    517..553     -  CDS            lacZα (fragment): LacZα fragment of β-galactosidase; lacZ fragment
    570..665     +  protein_bind   attL3: mutant version of attL; recombination site for the Gateway® LR reaction LR Clonase™
    755..1343    +  misc_feature   WPRE: woodchuck hepatitis virus posttranscriptional regulatory element
   1371..1470    -  protein_bind   attL2: mutant version of attL; recombination site for the Gateway® LR reaction LR Clonase™
   1501..1519    -  promoter       T7 promoter: promoter for bacteriophage T7 RNA polymerase
   1653..2462    +  CDS            KanR: aminoglycoside phosphotransferase; aph(3')-Ia; confers resistance to kanamycin in bacteria or G418 (Geneticin®) in eukaryotes
   2609..3197    +  rep_origin     ori: high-copy-number ColE1/pMB1/pBR322/pUC origin of replication
>Addgene plasmid #121760 | IZ702: pMVP (L3-L2) myc epitope tag + WPRE | addgene full sequence | sequence record 237242 | Addgene NGS Result
CTTTCCTGCGTTATCCCCTGATTCTGTGGATAACCGTATTACCGCCTTTGAGTGAGCTGATACCGCTCGC
CGCAGCCGAACGACCGAGCGCAGCGAGTCAGTGAGCGAGGAAGCGGAAGAGCGCCCAATACGCAAACCGC
CTCTCCCCGCGCGTTGGCCGATTCATTAATGCAGCTGGCACGACAGGTTTCCCGACTGGAAAGCGGGCAG
TGAGCGCAACGCAATTAATACGCGTACCGCTAGCCAGGAAGAGTTTGTAGAAACGCAAAAAGGCCATCCG
TCAGGATGGCCTTCTGCTTAGTTTGATGCCTGGCAGTTTATGGCGGGCGTCCTGCCCGCCACCCTCCGGG
CCGTTGCTTCACAACGTTCAAATCCGCTCCCGGCGGATTTGTCCTACTCAGGAGAGCGTTCACCGACAAA
CAACAGATAAAACGAAAGGCCCAGTCTTCCGACTGAGCCTTTCGTTTTATTTGATGCCTGGCAGTTCCCT
ACTCTCGCGTTAACGCTAGCATGGATGTTTTCCCAGTCACGACGTTGTAAAACGACGGCCAGTCTTAAGC
TCGGGCCCCAAATAATGATTTTATTTTGACTGATAGTGACCTGTTCGTTGCAACAAATTGATGAGCAATG
CTTTTTTATAATGCCAACTTTGTATAATAAAGTTGGTGGCGGATCCGAACAAAAACTCATCTCAGAAGAG
GATCTGTAAGAATTCCTAGAGCTCCTATAGTGAGACCGGTTAGTAATGATCGACAATCAACCTCTGGATT
ACAAAATTTGTGAAAGATTGACTGGTATTCTTAACTATGTTGCTCCTTTTACGCTATGTGGATACGCTGC
TTTAATGCCTTTGTATCATGCTATTGCTTCCCGTATGGCTTTCATTTTCTCCTCCTTGTATAAATCCTGG
TTGCTGTCTCTTTATGAGGAGTTGTGGCCCGTTGTCAGGCAACGTGGCGTGGTGTGCACTGTGTTTGCTG
ACGCAACCCCCACTGGTTGGGGCATTGCCACCACCTGTCAGCTCCTTTCCGGGACTTTCGCTTTCCCCCT
CCCTATTGCCACGGCGGAACTCATCGCCGCCTGCCTTGCCCGCTGCTGGACAGGGGCTCGGCTGTTGGGC
ACTGACAATTCCGTGGTGTTGTCGGGGAAGCTGACGTCCTTTCCATGGCTGCTCGCCTGTGTTGCCACCT
GGATTCTGCGCGGGACGTCCTTCTGCTACGTCCCTTCGGCCCTCAATCCAGCGGACCTTCCTTCCCGCGG
CCTGCTGCCGGCTCTGCGGCCTCTTCCGCGTCTTCGCCTTCGCCCTCAGACGAGTCGGATCTCCCTTTGG
GCCGCCTCCCCGCCTGGCGATGGTACTGTCCTAGTACCTGACCCAGCTTTCTTGTACAAAGTTGGCATTA
TAAGAAAGCATTGCTTATCAATTTGTTGCAACGAACAGGTCACTATCAGTCAAAATAAAATCATTATTTG
CCATCCAGCTGCAGGGCGGCCGCGATATCCCCTATAGTGAGTCGTATTACATGGTCATAGCTGTTTCCTG
GCAGCTCTGGCCCGTGTCTCAAAATCTCTGATGTTACATTGCACAAGATAAAAATATATCATCATGAACA
ATAAAACTGTCTGCTTACATAAACAGTAATACAAGGGGTGTTATGAGCCATATTCAACGGGAAACGTCGA
GGCCGCGATTAAATTCCAACATGGATGCTGATTTATATGGGTATAAATGGGCTCGCGATAATGTCGGGCA
ATCAGGTGCGACAATCTATCGCTTGTATGGGAAGCCCGATGCGCCAGAGTTGTTTCTGAAACATGGCAAA
GGTAGCGTTGCCAATGATGTTACAGATGAGATGGTCAGACTAAACTGGCTGACGGAATTTATGCCTCTTC
CGACCATCAAGCATTTTATCCGTACTCCTGATGATGCATGGTTACTCACCACTGCGATCCCCGGAAAAAC
AGCATTCCAGGTATTAGAAGAATATCCTGATTCAGGTGAAAATATTGTTGATGCGCTGGCAGTGTTCCTG
CGCCGGTTGCATTCGATTCCTGTTTGTAATTGTCCTTTTAACAGCGATCGCGTATTTCGTCTCGCTCAGG
CGCAATCACGAATGAATAACGGTTTGGTTGATGCGAGTGATTTTGATGACGAGCGTAATGGCTGGCCTGT
TGAACAAGTCTGGAAAGAAATGCATAAACTTTTGCCATTCTCACCGGATTCAGTCGTCACTCATGGTGAT
TTCTCACTTGATAACCTTATTTTTGACGAGGGGAAATTAATAGGTTGTATTGATGTTGGACGAGTCGGAA
TCGCAGACCGATACCAGGATCTTGCCATCCTATGGAACTGCCTCGGTGAGTTTTCTCCTTCATTACAGAA
ACGGCTTTTTCAAAAATATGGTATTGATAATCCTGATATGAATAAATTGCAGTTTCATTTGATGCTCGAT
GAGTTTTTCTAATCAGAATTGGTTAATTGGTTGTAACACTGGCAGAGCATTACGCTGACTTGACGGGACG
GCGCAAGCTCATGACCAAAATCCCTTAACGTGAGTTACGCGTCGTTCCACTGAGCGTCAGACCCCGTAGA
AAAGATCAAAGGATCTTCTTGAGATCCTTTTTTTCTGCGCGTAATCTGCTGCTTGCAAACAAAAAAACCA
CCGCTACCAGCGGTGGTTTGTTTGCCGGATCAAGAGCTACCAACTCTTTTTCCGAAGGTAACTGGCTTCA
GCAGAGCGCAGATACCAAATACTGTTCTTCTAGTGTAGCCGTAGTTAGGCCACCACTTCAAGAACTCTGT
AGCACCGCCTACATACCTCGCTCTGCTAATCCTGTTACCAGTGGCTGCTGCCAGTGGCGATAAGTCGTGT
CTTACCGGGTTGGACTCAAGACGATAGTTACCGGATAAGGCGCAGCGGTCGGGCTGAACGGGGGGTTCGT
GCACACAGCCCAGCTTGGAGCGAACGACCTACACCGAACTGAGATACCTACAGCGTGAGCTATGAGAAAG
CGCCACGCTTCCCGAAGGGAGAAAGGCGGACAGGTATCCGGTAAGCGGCAGGGTCGGAACAGGAGAGCGC
ACGAGGGAGCTTCCAGGGGGAAACGCCTGGTATCTTTATAGTCCTGTCGGGTTTCGCCACCTCTGACTTG
AGCGTCGATTTTTGTGATGCTCGTCAGGGGGGCGGAGCCTATGGAAAAACGCCAGCAACGCGGCCTTTTT
ACGGTTCCTGGCCTTTTGCTGGCCTTTTGCTCACATGTT
